Addgene plasmid #49567: GST-Rab6A
Purpose: expresses GST-Rab6A in E. coli
Depositing lab: Marci Scidmore. Depositing organization: Cornell University. Publication: Chlamydia pneumoniae inclusion membrane protein Cpn0585 interacts with multiple Rab GTPases. Cortes C, Rzomp KA, Tvinnereim A, Scidmore MA, Wizel B. Infect Immun. 2007 Dec;75(12):5586-96. Epub 2007 Oct 1. 10.1128/IAI.01020-07 PubMed 17908815.
Backbone
  Vector backbone: pGEX-4T-1
  Backbone manufacturer: Amersham
  Backbone size w/o insert (bp): 4900
  Total vector size (bp): 5400
  Vector type: Bacterial Expression
Growth in bacteria
  Bacterial resistance: Ampicillin, 100 μg/mL
  Growth temperature: 37°C
  Growth strain: DH5alpha
  Copy number: High Copy
Gene/Insert
  Gene/Insert name: Rab6A (alt name: Rab6A isoform b)
  Species: H. sapiens (human)
  Insert size (bp): 600
  Entrez Gene: RAB6A (a.k.a. RAB6)
  Promoter: tac inducible with IPTG
  Tag / fusion protein: GST (N terminal on insert)
  Cloning method: Restriction Enzyme; 5′ cloning site BamHI (not destroyed); 3′ cloning site XhoI (not destroyed)
  Sequencing primers: 5′ pGEX Fwd (GGGCTGGCAAGCCACGTTTGGTG)
Resource information
  A portion of this plasmid was derived from a plasmid made by: Rab6A generated from pCDNA3.1+Rab6A purchased from Missouri S&T cDNA Resource Center
Terms and licenses: Academic/Nonprofit Terms; Industry Terms: Not Available to Industry
How to cite: GST-Rab6A was a gift from Marci Scidmore (Addgene plasmid # 49567)
