[The description below was written by a language model from this plasmid's Addgene catalogue record and pLannotate feature annotations shown in this document.]
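Description:
GST-Rab6A is a bacterial expression plasmid built on the pGEX-4T-1 backbone for producing human Rab6A as an N-terminal glutathione S-transferase fusion in E. coli. It replicates from a high-copy ColE1/pMB1-type origin and is selected through the β-lactamase gene (AmpR), which confers ampicillin resistance. The catalogue gives an approximate total size of 5.4 kb, while the deposited full sequence is 5,581 nt; the two are broadly consistent given the rounded catalogue figures. Short annotated fragments of rop, bom and yciV, together with a lac promoter/lacZα segment downstream of lacI, are backbone remnants rather than functional parts of the expression unit.

The expression cassette consists of the hybrid trp/lac tac promoter followed by a lac operator, driving the Schistosoma japonicum GST coding sequence fused in frame to the RAB6A open reading frame (recorded as Rab6A isoform b). The insert was placed between BamHI and XhoI sites, both retained, and was derived from a commercially sourced pcDNA3.1-based Rab6A cDNA clone. The plasmid carries its own lacI gene under the up-mutated lacIq promoter, so abundant lac repressor keeps the tac promoter silent until IPTG is added, allowing controlled induction in most E. coli hosts. The GST moiety permits affinity capture of the fusion on glutathione resin. Rab6A is a small GTPase that regulates Golgi-to-ER retrograde membrane traffic, and the associated publication concerns the interaction of a Chlamydia pneumoniae inclusion membrane protein with multiple Rab GTPases, which suggests use of the purified fusion in binding or pull-down assays, although the record itself states only expression in E. coli.
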