Features (pLannotate 1.2.2; 17 found; start..end, strand, type, name):
      6..107     -  CDS            yciV (fragment): RNAAM_ECOLI - Also known as trpH From Escherichia coli (strain K12).
    183..211     +  promoter       tac promoter: strong E. coli promoter; hybrid between the trp and lac UV5 promoters
    219..235     +  protein_bind   lac operator: The lac repressor binds to the lac operator to inhibit transcription in E. coli. This inhibition can be relieved by adding lactose or isopropyl-β-D-thiogalactopyranoside (IPTG). lac repressor encoded by lacI
    258..911     +  CDS            GST26_SCHJA: Experimental evidence at protein level: Swiss-Prot protein existence level 1. GST isoenzymes appear to play a central role in the parasite detoxification system. Other functions are also suspected including a role in increasing the solubility of haematin in the parasite gut. From Schistosoma japonicum (Blood fluke).
    939..1562    +  CDS            RAB6A: RAB6A_HUMAN - Also known as RAB6. Experimental evidence at protein level: Swiss-Prot protein existence level 1. Protein transport. Regulator of membrane traffic from the Golgi apparatus towards the endoplasmic reticulum (ER). Has a low GTPase activity. Involved in COPI-independent retrograde transport from the Golgi to the ER (PubMed:25962623). From Homo sapiens (Human).
   1598..1637    +  CDS            rop (fragment): Rop protein, which maintains plasmids at low copy number; rop
   1739..1779    +  misc_feature   bom (fragment): basis of mobility region from pBR322
   1884..1988    +  promoter       AmpR promoter: bla
   1989..2849    +  CDS            AmpR: β-lactamase; bla; confers resistance to ampicillin, carbenicillin, and related antibiotics
   3020..3608    +  rep_origin     ori: high-copy-number ColE1/pMB1/pBR322/pUC origin of replication
   3794..3845    -  misc_feature   bom (fragment): basis of mobility region from pBR322
   3852..3929    +  promoter       lacIq promoter: lacI (mutant); In the lacIq allele, a single base change in the promoter boosts expression of the lacI gene about 10-fold.
   3930..5012    +  CDS            lacI: lac repressor; lacI; The lac repressor binds to the lac operator to inhibit transcription in E. coli. This inhibition can be relieved by adding lactose or isopropyl-β-D-thiogalactopyranoside (IPTG).
   5025..5046    +  protein_bind   CAP binding site: CAP binding activates transcription in the presence of cAMP. E. coli catabolite activator protein
   5061..5091    +  promoter       lac promoter: promoter for the E. coli lac operon
   5099..5115    +  protein_bind   lac operator: The lac repressor binds to the lac operator to inhibit transcription in E. coli. This inhibition can be relieved by adding lactose or isopropyl-β-D-thiogalactopyranoside (IPTG). lac repressor encoded by lacI
   5135..5308    +  CDS            lacZα: LacZα fragment of β-galactosidase; lacZ fragment
>Addgene plasmid #49567 | GST-Rab6A | depositor full sequence | sequence record 73956 | GST-Rab6A sequence 5581 bps
ACGTTATCGACTGCACGGTGCACCAATGCTTCTGGCGTCAGGCAGCCATCGGAAGCTGTGGTATGGCTGT
GCAGGTCGTAAATCACTGCATAATTCGTGTCGCTCAAGGCGCACTCCCGTTCTGGATAATGTTTTTTGCG
CCGACATCATAACGGTTCTGGCAAATATTCTGAAATGAGCTGTTGACAATTAATCATCGGCTCGTATAAT
GTGTGGAATTGTGAGCGGATAACAATTTCACACAGGAAACAGTATTCATGTCCCCTATACTAGGTTATTG
GAAAATTAAGGGCCTTGTGCAACCCACTCGACTTCTTTTGGAATATCTTGAAGAAAAATATGAAGAGCAT
TTGTATGAGCGCGATGAAGGTGATAAATGGCGAAACAAAAAGTTTGAATTGGGTTTGGAGTTTCCCAATC
TTCCTTATTATATTGATGGTGATGTTAAATTAACACAGTCTATGGCCATCATACGTTATATAGCTGACAA
GCACAACATGTTGGGTGGTTGTCCAAAAGAGCGTGCAGAGATTTCAATGCTTGAAGGAGCGGTTTTGGAT
ATTAGATACGGTGTTTCGAGAATTGCATATAGTAAAGACTTTGAAACTCTCAAAGTTGATTTTCTTAGCA
AGCTACCTGAAATGCTGAAAATGTTCGAAGATCGTTTATGTCATAAAACATATTTAAATGGTGATCATGT
AACCCATCCTGACTTCATGTTGTATGACGCTCTTGATGTTGTTTTATACATGGACCCAATGTGCCTGGAT
GCGTTCCCAAAATTAGTTTGTTTTAAAAAACGTATTGAAGCTATCCCACAAATTGATAAGTACTTGAAAT
CCAGCAAGTATATAGCATGGCCTTTGCAGGGCTGGCAAGCCACGTTTGGTGGTGGCGACCATCCTCCAAA
ATCGGATCTGGTTCCGCGTGGATCCACCATGTCCACGGGCGGAGACTTCGGGAATCCGCTGAGGAAATTC
AAGCTGGTGTTCCTGGGGGAGCAAAGCGTTGGAAAGACATCTTTGATCACCAGATTCATGTATGACAGTT
TTGACAACACCTATCAGGCAACAATTGGCATTGACTTTTTATCAAAAACTATGTACTTGGAGGATCGAAC
AGTACGATTGCAATTATGGGACACAGCAGGTCAAGAGCGGTTCAGGAGCTTGATTCCTAGCTACATTCGT
GACTCCACTGTGGCAGTTGTTGTTTATGATATCACAAATGTTAACTCATTCCAGCAAACTACAAAGTGGA
TTGATGATGTCAGAACAGAAAGAGGAAGTGATGTTATCATCATGCTAGTAGGAAATAAAACAGATCTTGC
TGACAAGAGGCAAGTGTCAATTGAGGAGGGAGAGAGGAAAGCCAAAGAGCTGAATGTTATGTTTATTGAA
ACTAGTGCAAAAGCTGGATACAATGTAAAGCAGCTCTTTCGACGTGTAGCAGCAGCTTTGCCGGGAATGG
AAAGCACACAGGACAGAAGCAGAGAAGATATGATTGACATAAAACTGGAAAAGCCTCAGGAGCAACCAGT
CAGTGAAGGAGGCTGTTCCTGCTAACTCGAGCGGCCGCATCGTGACTGACTGACGATCTGCCTCGCGCGT
TTCGGTGATGACGGTGAAAACCTCTGACACATGCAGCTCCCGGAGACGGTCACAGCTTGTCTGTAAGCGG
ATGCCGGGAGCAGACAAGCCCGTCAGGGCGCGTCAGCGGGTGTTGGCGGGTGTCGGGGCGCAGCCATGAC
CCAGTCACGTAGCGATAGCGGAGTGTATAATTCTTGAAGACGAAAGGGCCTCGTGATACGCCTATTTTTA
TAGGTTAATGTCATGATAATAATGGTTTCTTAGACGTCAGGTGGCACTTTTCGGGGAAATGTGCGCGGAA
CCCCTATTTGTTTATTTTTCTAAATACATTCAAATATGTATCCGCTCATGAGACAATAACCCTGATAAAT
GCTTCAATAATATTGAAAAAGGAAGAGTATGAGTATTCAACATTTCCGTGTCGCCCTTATTCCCTTTTTT
GCGGCATTTTGCCTTCCTGTTTTTGCTCACCCAGAAACGCTGGTGAAAGTAAAAGATGCTGAAGATCAGT
TGGGTGCACGAGTGGGTTACATCGAACTGGATCTCAACAGCGGTAAGATCCTTGAGAGTTTTCGCCCCGA
AGAACGTTTTCCAATGATGAGCACTTTTAAAGTTCTGCTATGTGGCGCGGTATTATCCCGTGTTGACGCC
GGGCAAGAGCAACTCGGTCGCCGCATACACTATTCTCAGAATGACTTGGTTGAGTACTCACCAGTCACAG
AAAAGCATCTTACGGATGGCATGACAGTAAGAGAATTATGCAGTGCTGCCATAACCATGAGTGATAACAC
TGCGGCCAACTTACTTCTGACAACGATCGGAGGACCGAAGGAGCTAACCGCTTTTTTGCACAACATGGGG
GATCATGTAACTCGCCTTGATCGTTGGGAACCGGAGCTGAATGAAGCCATACCAAACGACGAGCGTGACA
CCACGATGCCTGCAGCAATGGCAACAACGTTGCGCAAACTATTAACTGGCGAACTACTTACTCTAGCTTC
CCGGCAACAATTAATAGACTGGATGGAGGCGGATAAAGTTGCAGGACCACTTCTGCGCTCGGCCCTTCCG
GCTGGCTGGTTTATTGCTGATAAATCTGGAGCCGGTGAGCGTGGGTCTCGCGGTATCATTGCAGCACTGG
GGCCAGATGGTAAGCCCTCCCGTATCGTAGTTATCTACACGACGGGGAGTCAGGCAACTATGGATGAACG
AAATAGACAGATCGCTGAGATAGGTGCCTCACTGATTAAGCATTGGTAACTGTCAGACCAAGTTTACTCA
TATATACTTTAGATTGATTTAAAACTTCATTTTTAATTTAAAAGGATCTAGGTGAAGATCCTTTTTGATA
ATCTCATGACCAAAATCCCTTAACGTGAGTTTTCGTTCCACTGAGCGTCAGACCCCGTAGAAAAGATCAA
AGGATCTTCTTGAGATCCTTTTTTTCTGCGCGTAATCTGCTGCTTGCAAACAAAAAAACCACCGCTACCA
GCGGTGGTTTGTTTGCCGGATCAAGAGCTACCAACTCTTTTTCCGAAGGTAACTGGCTTCAGCAGAGCGC
AGATACCAAATACTGTCCTTCTAGTGTAGCCGTAGTTAGGCCACCACTTCAAGAACTCTGTAGCACCGCC
TACATACCTCGCTCTGCTAATCCTGTTACCAGTGGCTGCTGCCAGTGGCGATAAGTCGTGTCTTACCGGG
TTGGACTCAAGACGATAGTTACCGGATAAGGCGCAGCGGTCGGGCTGAACGGGGGGTTCGTGCACACAGC
CCAGCTTGGAGCGAACGACCTACACCGAACTGAGATACCTACAGCGTGAGCTATGAGAAAGCGCCACGCT
TCCCGAAGGGAGAAAGGCGGACAGGTATCCGGTAAGCGGCAGGGTCGGAACAGGAGAGCGCACGAGGGAG
CTTCCAGGGGGAAACGCCTGGTATCTTTATAGTCCTGTCGGGTTTCGCCACCTCTGACTTGAGCGTCGAT
TTTTGTGATGCTCGTCAGGGGGGCGGAGCCTATGGAAAAACGCCAGCAACGCGGCCTTTTTACGGTTCCT
GGCCTTTTGCTGGCCTTTTGCTCACATGTTCTTTCCTGCGTTATCCCCTGATTCTGTGGATAACCGTATT
ACCGCCTTTGAGTGAGCTGATACCGCTCGCCGCAGCCGAACGACCGAGCGCAGCGAGTCAGTGAGCGAGG
AAGCGGAAGAGCGCCTGATGCGGTATTTTCTCCTTACGCATCTGTGCGGTATTTCACACCGCATAAATTC
CGACACCATCGAATGGTGCAAAACCTTTCGCGGTATGGCATGATAGCGCCCGGAAGAGAGTCAATTCAGG
GTGGTGAATGTGAAACCAGTAACGTTATACGATGTCGCAGAGTATGCCGGTGTCTCTTATCAGACCGTTT
CCCGCGTGGTGAACCAGGCCAGCCACGTTTCTGCGAAAACGCGGGAAAAAGTGGAAGCGGCGATGGCGGA
GCTGAATTACATTCCCAACCGCGTGGCACAACAACTGGCGGGCAAACAGTCGTTGCTGATTGGCGTTGCC
ACCTCCAGTCTGGCCCTGCACGCGCCGTCGCAAATTGTCGCGGCGATTAAATCTCGCGCCGATCAACTGG
GTGCCAGCGTGGTGGTGTCGATGGTAGAACGAAGCGGCGTCGAAGCCTGTAAAGCGGCGGTGCACAATCT
TCTCGCGCAACGCGTCAGTGGGCTGATCATTAACTATCCGCTGGATGACCAGGATGCCATTGCTGTGGAA
GCTGCCTGCACTAATGTTCCGGCGTTATTTCTTGATGTCTCTGACCAGACACCCATCAACAGTATTATTT
TCTCCCATGAAGACGGTACGCGACTGGGCGTGGAGCATCTGGTCGCATTGGGTCACCAGCAAATCGCGCT
GTTAGCGGGCCCATTAAGTTCTGTCTCGGCGCGTCTGCGTCTGGCTGGCTGGCATAAATATCTCACTCGC
AATCAAATTCAGCCGATAGCGGAACGGGAAGGCGACTGGAGTGCCATGTCCGGTTTTCAACAAACCATGC
AAATGCTGAATGAGGGCATCGTTCCCACTGCGATGCTGGTTGCCAACGATCAGATGGCGCTGGGCGCAAT
GCGCGCCATTACCGAGTCCGGGCTGCGCGTTGGTGCGGATATCTCGGTAGTGGGATACGACGATACCGAA
GACAGCTCATGTTATATCCCGCCGTTAACCACCATCAAACAGGATTTTCGCCTGCTGGGGCAAACCAGCG
TGGACCGCTTGCTGCAACTCTCTCAGGGCCAGGCGGTGAAGGGCAATCAGCTGTTGCCCGTCTCACTGGT
GAAAAGAAAAACCACCCTGGCGCCCAATACGCAAACCGCCTCTCCCCGCGCGTTGGCCGATTCATTAATG
CAGCTGGCACGACAGGTTTCCCGACTGGAAAGCGGGCAGTGAGCGCAACGCAATTAATGTGAGTTAGCTC
ACTCATTAGGCACCCCAGGCTTTACACTTTATGCTTCCGGCTCGTATGTTGTGTGGAATTGTGAGCGGAT
AACAATTTCACACAGGAAACAGCTATGACCATGATTACGGATTCACTGGCCGTCGTTTTACAACGTCGTG
ACTGGGAAAACCCTGGCGTTACCCAACTTAATCGCCTTGCAGCACATCCCCCTTTCGCCAGCTGGCGTAA
TAGCGAAGAGGCCCGCACCGATCGCCCTTCCCAACAGTTGCGCAGCCTGAATGGCGAATGGCGCTTTGCC
TGGTTTCCGGCACCAGAAGCGGTGCCGGAAAGCTGGCTGGAGTGCGATCTTCCTGAGGCCGATACTGTCG
TCGTCCCCTCAAACTGGCAGATGCACGGTTACGATGCGCCCATCTACACCAACGTAACCTATCCCATTAC
GGTCAATCCGCCGTTTGTTCCCACGGAGAATCCGACGGGTTGTTACTCGCTCACATTTAATGTTGATGAA
AGCTGGCTACAGGAAGGCCAGACGCGAATTATTTTTGATGGCGTTGGAATT
