>Addgene plasmid #49567 | GST-Rab6A | addgene partial sequence | sequence record 75892 | pGEX-5 5'-GGGCTGGCAAGCCACGTTTGGTG-3'
AATCGGATCTGGTTCCGCGTGGATCCACCATGTCCACGGGCGGAGACTTCGGGAATCCGCTGAGGAAATT
CAAGCTGGTGTTCCTGGGGGAGCAAAGCGTTGGAAAGACATCTTTGATCACCAGATTCATGTATGACAGT
TTTGACAACACCTATCAGGCAACAATTGGCATTGACTTTTTATCAAAAACTATGTACTTGGAGGATCGAA
CAGTACGATTGCAATTATGGGACACAGCAGGTCAAGAGCGGTTCAGGAGCTTGATTCCTAGCTACATTCG
TGACTCCACTGTGGCAGTTGTTGTTTATGATATCACAAATGTTAACTCATTCCAGCAAACTACAAAGTGG
ATTGATGATGTCAGAACAGAAAGAGGAAGTGATGTTATCATCATGCTAGTAGGAAATAAAACAGATCTTG
CTGACAAGAGGCAAGTGTCAATTGAGGAGGGAGAGAGGAAAGCCAAAGAGCTGAATGTTATGTTTATTGA
AACTAGTGCAAAAGCTGGATACAATGTAAAGCAGCTCTTTCGACGTGTAGCAGCAGCTTTGCCGGGAATG
GAAAGCACACAGGACAGAAGCAGAGAAGATATGATTGACATAAAACTGGAAAAGCCTCAGGAGCAACCAG
TCAGTGAAGGAGGCTGTTCCTGCTAACTCGAGCGGCCGCATCGTGACTGACTGACGATCTGCCTCGCGCG
TTTCGGTGATGACGGTGAAAACCTCTGACACATGCAGCTCCCGGAGACGGTCACAGCTTGTCTGTAAGCG
GATGCCGGGAGCAGACAAGCCCGTCAGGGCGCGTCAGCGGGTGTTGGCGGGTGTCGGGGCGCAGCCATGA
CCCAGTCACGTAGCGATAGCGGAGTGTATAATTCTTGAAGACGAAAGGGCCTCGTGATACGCCTATTTTT
ATAGGTTAATGTCATGATAATAATGGTTTCTTAGACGTCAGGTGGCACTTTTCGGGGAAATGTGCGCGGA
ACCCCTATTTGTTTATTTTTCTAAATACATTCAAATATGTATCCGCTCATGAGACAATAACCCTGATAAA
TGCTTCAATAATATTGAAAAAGGAAGAGTATGAGTATTCAACATTT
